>Addgene plasmid #90671 | DYNLT3 B4.5 gRNA | addgene full sequence | sequence record 183174 | Addgene NGS Result
TGAGCGAGGAAGCGGAAGAGCGCCCAATACGCAAACCGCCTCTCCCCGCGCGTTGGCCGATTCATTAATG
CAGCTGGCACGACAGGTTTCCCGACTGGAAAGCGGGCAGTGAGCGCAACGCAATTAATGTGAGTTAGCTC
ACTCATTAGGCACCCCAGGCTTTACACTTTATGCTTCCGGCTCGTATGTTGTGTGGAATTGTGAGCGGAT
AACAATTTCACACAGGAAACAGCTATGACCATGATTACGCCAAGCGCGCAATTAACCCTCACTAAAGGGA
ACAAAAGCTGGAGCTGCAAGCTTAATGTAGTCTTATGCAATACTCTTGTAGTCTTGCAACATGGTAACGA
TGAGTTAGCAACATGCCTTACAAGGAGAGAAAAAGCACCGTGCATGCCGATTGGTGGAAGTAAGGTGGTA
CGATCGTGCCTTATTAGGAAGGCAACAGACGGGTCTGACATGGATTGGACGAACCACTGAATTGCCGCAT
TGCAGAGATATTGTATTTAAGTGCCTAGCTCGATACATAAACGGGTCTCTCTGGTTAGACCAGATCTGAG
CCTGGGAGCTCTCTGGCTAACTAGGGAACCCACTGCTTAAGCCTCAATAAAGCTTGCCTTGAGTGCTTCA
AGTAGTGTGTGCCCGTCTGTTGTGTGACTCTGGTAACTAGAGATCCCTCAGACCCTTTTAGTCAGTGTGG
AAAATCTCTAGCAGTGGCGCCCGAACAGGGACTTGAAAGCGAAAGGGAAACCAGAGGAGCTCTCTCGACG
CAGGACTCGGCTTGCTGAAGCGCGCACGGCAAGAGGCGAGGGGCGGCGACTGGTGAGTACGCCAAAAATT
TTGACTAGCGGAGGCTAGAAGGAGAGAGATGGGTGCGAGAGCGTCAGTATTAAGCGGGGGAGAATTAGAT
CGCGATGGGAAAAAATTCGGTTAAGGCCAGGGGGAAAGAAAAAATATAAATTAAAACATATAGTATGGGC
AAGCAGGGAGCTAGAACGATTCGCAGTTAATCCTGGCCTGTTAGAAACATCAGAAGGCTGTAGACAAATA
CTGGGACAGCTACAACCATCCCTTCAGACAGGATCAGAAGAACTTAGATCATTATATAATACAGTAGCAA
CCCTCTATTGTGTGCATCAAAGGATAGAGATAAAAGACACCAAGGAAGCTTTAGACAAGATAGAGGAAGA
GCAAAACAAAAGTAAGACCACCGCACAGCAAGCGGCCGCTGATCTTCAGACCTGGAGGAGGAGATATGAG
GGACAATTGGAGAAGTGAATTATATAAATATAAAGTAGTAAAAATTGAACCATTAGGAGTAGCACCCACC
AAGGCAAAGAGAAGAGTGGTGCAGAGAGAAAAAAGAGCAGTGGGAATAGGAGCTTTGTTCCTTGGGTTCT
TGGGAGCAGCAGGAAGCACTATGGGCGCAGCGTCAATGACGCTGACGGTACAGGCCAGACAATTATTGTC
TGGTATAGTGCAGCAGCAGAACAATTTGCTGAGGGCTATTGAGGCGCAACAGCATCTGTTGCAACTCACA
GTCTGGGGCATCAAGCAGCTCCAGGCAAGAATCCTGGCTGTGGAAAGATACCTAAAGGATCAACAGCTCC
TGGGGATTTGGGGTTGCTCTGGAAAACTCATTTGCACCACTGCTGTGCCTTGGAATGCTAGTTGGAGTAA
TAAATCTCTGGAACAGATTTGGAATCACACGACCTGGATGGAGTGGGACAGAGAAATTAACAATTACACA
AGCTTAATACACTCCTTAATTGAAGAATCGCAAAACCAGCAAGAAAAGAATGAACAAGAATTATTGGAAT
TAGATAAATGGGCAAGTTTGTGGAATTGGTTTAACATAACAAATTGGCTGTGGTATATAAAATTATTCAT
AATGATAGTAGGAGGCTTGGTAGGTTTAAGAATAGTTTTTGCTGTACTTTCTATAGTGAATAGAGTTAGG
CAGGGATATTCACCATTATCGTTTCAGACCCACCTCCCAACCCCGAGGGGACCCAGAGAGGGCCTATTTC
CCATGATTCCTTCATATTTGCATATACGATACAAGGCTGTTAGAGAGATAATTAGAATTAATTTGACTGT
AAACACAAAGATATTAGTACAAAATACGTGACGTAGAAAGTAATAATTTCTTGGGTAGTTTGCAGTTTTA
AAATTATGTTTTAAAATGGACTATCATATGCTTACCGTAACTTGAAAGTATTTCGATTTCTTGGCTTTAT
ATATCTTGTGGAAAGGACGAAACACCGCCACTATGCTTGCAGTCCACGTTTAAGAGCTATGCTGGAAACA
GCATAGCAAGTTTAAATAAGGCTAGTCCGTTATCAACTTGAAAAAGTGGCACCGAGTCGGTGCTTTTTTT
GAATTCTAGATCTTGAGACAAATGGCAGTATTCATCCACAATTTTAAAAGAAAAGGGGGGATTGGGGGGT
ACAGTGCAGGGGAAAGAATAGTAGACATAATAGCAACAGACATACAAACTAAAGAATTACAAAAACAAAT
TACAAAAATTCAAAATTTTCGGGTTTATTACAGGGACAGCAGAGATCCACTTTGGCGCCGGCTCGAGTGG
CTCCGGTGCCCGTCAGTGGGCAGAGCGCACATCGCCCACAGTCCCCGAGAAGTTGGGGGGAGGGGTCGGC
AATTGAACCGGTGCCTAGAGAAGGTGGCGCGGGGTAAACTGGGAAAGTGATGTCGTGTACTGGCTCCGCC
TTTTTCCCGAGGGTGGGGGAGAACCGTATATAAGTGCAGTAGTCGCCGTGAACGTTCTTTTTCGCAACGG
GTTTGCCGCCAGAACACAGGTGTCGTGACGCGGGATCCGCCACCATGACCGAGTACAAGCCCACGGTGCG
CCTCGCCACCCGCGACGACGTCCCCAGGGCCGTACGCACCCTCGCCGCCGCGTTCGCCGACTACCCCGCC
ACGCGCCACACCGTCGATCCGGACCGCCACATCGAGCGGGTCACCGAGCTGCAAGAACTCTTCCTCACGC
GCGTCGGGCTCGACATCGGCAAGGTGTGGGTCGCGGACGACGGCGCCGCGGTGGCGGTCTGGACCACGCC
GGAGAGCGTCGAAGCGGGGGCGGTGTTCGCCGAGATCGGCCCGCGCATGGCCGAGTTGAGCGGTTCCCGG
CTGGCCGCGCAGCAACAGATGGAAGGCCTCCTGGCGCCGCACCGGCCCAAGGAGCCCGCGTGGTTCCTGG
CCACCGTCGGAGTCTCGCCCGACCACCAGGGCAAGGGTCTGGGCAGCGCCGTCGTGCTCCCCGGAGTGGA
GGCGGCCGAGCGCGCCGGGGTGCCCGCCTTCCTGGAGACCTCCGCGCCCCGCAACCTCCCCTTCTACGAG
CGGCTCGGCTTCACCGTCACCGCCGACGTCGAGGTGCCCGAAGGACCGCGCACCTGGTGCATGACCCGCA
AGCCCGGTGCCTGAACGCGTTAAGTCGACAATCAACCTCTGGATTACAAAATTTGTGAAAGATTGACTGG
TATTCTTAACTATGTTGCTCCTTTTACGCTATGTGGATACGCTGCTTTAATGCCTTTGTATCATGCTATT
GCTTCCCGTATGGCTTTCATTTTCTCCTCCTTGTATAAATCCTGGTTGCTGTCTCTTTATGAGGAGTTGT
GGCCCGTTGTCAGGCAACGTGGCGTGGTGTGCACTGTGTTTGCTGACGCAACCCCCACTGGTTGGGGCAT
TGCCACCACCTGTCAGCTCCTTTCCGGGACTTTCGCTTTCCCCCTCCCTATTGCCACGGCGGAACTCATC
GCCGCCTGCCTTGCCCGCTGCTGGACAGGGGCTCGGCTGTTGGGCACTGACAATTCCGTGGTGTTGTCGG
GGAAATCATCGTCCTTTCCTTGGCTGCTCGCCTGTGTTGCCACCTGGATTCTGCGCGGGACGTCCTTCTG
CTACGTCCCTTCGGCCCTCAATCCAGCGGACCTTCCTTCCCGCGGCCTGCTGCCGGCTCTGCGGCCTCTT
CCGCGTCTTCGCCTTCGCCCTCAGACGAGTCGGATCTCCCTTTGGGCCGCCTCCCCGCGTCGACTTTAAG
ACCAATGACTTACAAGGCAGCTGTAGATCTTAGCCACTTTTTAAAAGAAAAGGGGGGACTGGAAGGGCTA
ATTCACTCCCAACGAAGACAAGATCTGCTTTTTGCTTGTACTGGGTCTCTCTGGTTAGACCAGATCTGAG
CCTGGGAGCTCTCTGGCTAACTAGGGAACCCACTGCTTAAGCCTCAATAAAGCTTGCCTTGAGTGCTTCA
AGTAGTGTGTGCCCGTCTGTTGTGTGACTCTGGTAACTAGAGATCCCTCAGACCCTTTTAGTCAGTGTGG
AAAATCTCTAGCAGTACGTATAGTAGTTCATGTCATCTTATTATTCAGTATTTATAACTTGCAAAGAAAT
GAATATCAGAGAGTGAGAGGAACTTGTTTATTGCAGCTTATAATGGTTACAAATAAAGCAATAGCATCAC
AAATTTCACAAATAAAGCATTTTTTTCACTGCATTCTAGTTGTGGTTTGTCCAAACTCATCAATGTATCT
TATCATGTCTGGCTCTAGCTATCCCGCCCCTAACTCCGCCCATCCCGCCCCTAACTCCGCCCAGTTCCGC
CCATTCTCCGCCCCATGGCTGACTAATTTTTTTTATTTATGCAGAGGCCGAGGCCGCCTCGGCCTCTGAG
CTATTCCAGAAGTAGTGAGGAGGCTTTTTTGGAGGCCTAGGGACGTACCCAATTCGCCCTATAGTGAGTC
GTATTACGCGCGCTCACTGGCCGTCGTTTTACAACGTCGTGACTGGGAAAACCCTGGCGTTACCCAACTT
AATCGCCTTGCAGCACATCCCCCTTTCGCCAGCTGGCGTAATAGCGAAGAGGCCCGCACCGATCGCCCTT
CCCAACAGTTGCGCAGCCTGAATGGCGAATGGG
[124 nt withheld, positions 4934-5057]
C
[91 nt withheld, positions 5059-5149]
A
[49 nt withheld, positions 5151-5199]
CCTTTGACGTTGGAGTCCACGTTCTTT
[37 nt withheld, positions 5227-5263]
ACCCTATCTCGGTCTATTCTTTTGATTTATAAGGGATTTTGCCGATTTCGGCCTATTGGTTAAAAAATGA
GCTGATTTAACAAAAATTTAACGCGAATTTTAACAAAATATTAACGCTTACAATTTAGGTGGCACTTTTC
GGGGAAATGTGCGCGGAACCCCTATTTGTTTATTTTTCTAAATACATTCAAATATGTATCCGCTCATGAG
ACAATAACCCTGATAAATGCTTCAATAATATTGAAAAAGGAAGAGTATGAGTATTCAACATTTCCGTGTC
GCCCTTATTCCCTTTTTTGCGGCATTTTGCCTTCCTGTTTTTGCTCACCCAGAAACGCTGGTGAAAGTAA
AAGATGCTGAAGATCAGTTGGGTGCACGAGTGGGTTACATCGAACTGGATCTCAACAGCGGTAAGATCCT
TGAGAGTTTTCGCCCCGAAGAACGTTTTCCAATGATGAGCACTTTTAAAGTTCTGCTATGTGGCGCGGTA
TTATCCCGTATTGACGCCGGGCAAGAGCAACTCGGTCGCCGCATACACTATTCTCAGAATGACTTGGTTG
AGTACTCACCAGTCACAGAAAAGCATCTTACGGATGGCATGACAGTAAGAGAATTATGCAGTGCTGCCAT
AACCATGAGTGATAACACTGCGGCCAACTTACTTCTGACAACGATCGGAGGACCGAAGGAGCTAACCGCT
TTTTTGCACAACATGGGGGATCATGTAACTCGCCTTGATCGTTGGGAACCGGAGCTGAATGAAGCCATAC
CAAACGACGAGCGTGACACCACGATGCCTGTAGCAATGGCAACAACGTTGCGCAAACTATTAACTGGCGA
ACTACTTACTCTAGCTTCCCGGCAACAATTAATAGACTGGATGGAGGCGGATAAAGTTGCAGGACCACTT
CTGCGCTCGGCCCTTCCGGCTGGCTGGTTTATTGCTGATAAATCTGGAGCCGGTGAGCGTGGGTCTCGCG
GTATCATTGCAGCACTGGGGCCAGATGGTAAGCCCTCCCGTATCGTAGTTATCTACACGACGGGGAGTCA
GGCAACTATGGATGAACGAAATAGACAGATCGCTGAGATAGGTGCCTCACTGATTAAGCATTGGTAACTG
TCAGACCAAGTTTACTCATATATACTTTAGATTGATTTAAAACTTCATTTTTAATTTAAAAGGATCTAGG
TGAAGATCCTTTTTGATAATCTCATGACCAAAATCCCTTAACGTGAGTTTTCGTTCCACTGAGCGTCAGA
CCCCGTAGAAAAGATCAAAGGATCTTCTTGAGATCCTTTTTTTCTGCGCGTAATCTGCTGCTTGCAAACA
AAAAAACCACCGCTACCAGCGGTGGTTTGTTTGCCGGATCAAGAGCTACCAACTCTTTTTCCGAAGGTAA
CTGGCTTCAGCAGAGCGCAGATACCAAATACTGTTCTTCTAGTGTAGCCGTAGTTAGGCCACCACTTCAA
GAACTCTGTAGCACCGCCTACATACCTCGCTCTGCTAATCCTGTTACCAGTGGCTGCTGCCAGTGGCGAT
AAGTCGTGTCTTACCGGGTTGGACTCAAGACGATAGTTACCGGATAAGGCGCAGCGGTCGGGCTGAACGG
GGGGTTCGTGCACACAGCCCAGCTTGGAGCGAACGACCTACACCGAACTGAGATACCTACAGCGTGAGCT
ATGAGAAAGCGCCACGCTTCCCGAAGGGAGAAAGGCGGACAGGTATCCGGTAAGCGGCAGGGTCGGAACA
GGAGAGCGCACGAGGGAGCTTCCAGGGGGAAACGCCTGGTATCTTTATAGTCCTGTCGGGTTTCGCCACC
TCTGACTTGAGCGTCGATTTTTGTGATGCTCGTCAGGGGGGCGGAGCCTATGGAAAAACGCCAGCAACGC
GGCCTTTTTACGGTTCCTGGCCTTTTGCTGGCCTTTTGCTCACATGTTCTTTCCTGCGTTATCCCCTGAT
TCTGTGGATAACCGTATTACCGCCTTTGAGTGAGCTGATACCGCTCGCCGCAGCCGAACGACCGAGCGCA
GCGAGTCAG
Features (pLannotate 1.2.2; 27 found; start..end, strand, type, name):
     20..112     +  CDS            lacI (fragment): lac repressor; lacI; The lac repressor binds to the lac operator to inhibit transcription in E. coli. This inhibition can be relieved by adding lactose or isopropyl-β-D-thiogalactopyranoside (IPTG).
    125..146     +  protein_bind   CAP binding site: CAP binding activates transcription in the presence of cAMP. E. coli catabolite activator protein
    161..191     +  promoter       lac promoter: promoter for the E. coli lac operon
    199..215     +  protein_bind   lac operator: The lac repressor binds to the lac operator to inhibit transcription in E. coli. This inhibition can be relieved by adding lactose or isopropyl-β-D-thiogalactopyranoside (IPTG). lac repressor encoded by lacI
    260..278     +  promoter       T3 promoter: promoter for bacteriophage T3 RNA polymerase
    306..532     +  promoter       RSV promoter: Rous sarcoma virus enhancer/promoter
    533..713     +  LTR            5' LTR (truncated): truncated 5' long terminal repeat (LTR) from HIV-1
    760..885     +  misc_feature   HIV-1 Ψ: packaging signal of human immunodeficiency virus type 1
    869..1232    +  CDS            HIV-1 gag (fragment): gag protein from human immunodeficiency virus 1; gag
   1378..1611    +  misc_feature   RRE: The Rev response element (RRE) of HIV-1 allows for Rev-dependent mRNA export from the nucleus to the cytoplasm.
   1988..2014    +  CDS            Rev (fragment): human immunodeficiency virus 1 (HIV-1) Rev protein; rev; enhances nuclear export of unspliced and incompletely spliced viral mRNAs
   2018..2258    +  promoter       U6 promoter: RNA polymerase III promoter for human U6 snRNA
   2306..2373    +  misc_RNA       tracrRNA (fragment): trans-activating CRISPR RNA for the Streptococcus pyogenes CRISPR/Cas9 system
   2422..2539    +  misc_feature   cPPT/CTS: central polypurine tract and central termination sequence of HIV-1
   2608..2819    +  promoter       EF-1α core promoter: core promoter for human elongation factor EF-1α
   2845..3444    +  CDS            PuroR (fragment): puromycin N-acetyltransferase; pac from Streptomyces; confers resistance to puromycin
   3460..4048    +  misc_feature   WPRE: woodchuck hepatitis virus posttranscriptional regulatory element
   4099..4118    +  misc_feature   cPPT/CTS (fragment): central polypurine tract and central termination sequence of HIV-1
   4120..4353    +  LTR            3' LTR (ΔU3): self-inactivating 3' long terminal repeat (LTR) from HIV-1
   4431..4552    +  polyA_signal   SV40 poly(A) signal: SV40 polyadenylation signal
   4592..4727    +  rep_origin     SV40 ori: SV40 origin of replication
   4748..4766    -  promoter       T7 promoter: promoter for bacteriophage T7 RNA polymerase
   4774..4929    +  CDS            lacZα (fragment): LacZα fragment of β-galactosidase; lacZ fragment
   4934..5362    +  rep_origin     f1 ori (sequence partly withheld): f1 bacteriophage origin of replication; arrow indicates direction of (+) strand synthesis
   5415..5519    +  promoter       AmpR promoter: bla
   5520..6380    +  CDS            AmpR: β-lactamase; bla; confers resistance to ampicillin, carbenicillin, and related antibiotics
   6551..7139    +  rep_origin     ori: high-copy-number ColE1/pMB1/pBR322/pUC origin of replication
