[The description below was written by a language model from this plasmid's Addgene catalogue record and pLannotate feature annotations shown in this document.]
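Description:
DYNLT3 B4.5 gRNA is a third-generation lentiviral CRISPR guide RNA plasmid built on the pLenti-sgRNA backbone and designed to target the human DYNLT3 gene. It is propagated in E. coli through a high-copy ColE1/pUC-type origin with ampicillin selection (AmpR, β-lactamase). The backbone also retains an f1 origin, an SV40 origin and leftover lac/lacZα cloning-vector fragments. The record lists the empty backbone as 9,151 bp, whereas the sequenced plasmid is 7,302 nt. This would be consistent with loss of a stuffer fragment when the guide oligos were ligated between the two BsmBI sites, which were destroyed in cloning, but the record does not explain the difference.

The viral cassette has the usual self-inactivating layout. An RSV promoter drives a truncated HIV-1 5' LTR, so genomic RNA is produced without Tat, and this is followed by the Ψ packaging signal with a gag fragment, the RRE for Rev-dependent nuclear export, a cPPT/CTS, WPRE and a ΔU3 3' LTR with a downstream SV40 polyadenylation signal. Within this unit, a human U6 RNA polymerase III promoter transcribes the DYNLT3 spacer fused to the S. pyogenes sgRNA scaffold (annotated as a tracrRNA fragment). A separate EF-1α core promoter expresses puromycin N-acetyltransferase for selection of transduced mammalian cells.

No Cas9 is annotated, so the nuclease must be supplied separately, for example by a Cas9-expressing cell line. The plasmid belongs to a guide series used in a large-scale analysis of CRISPR/Cas9 knockouts of cell-cycle genes in human cells.
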