Addgene plasmid #90671: DYNLT3 B4.5 gRNA
Purpose: 3rd generation lentiviral gRNA plasmid targeting human DYNLT3
Depositing lab: Iain Cheeseman. Depositing organization: Whitehead Institute for Biomedical Research. Publication: Large-Scale Analysis of CRISPR/Cas9 Cell-Cycle Knockouts Reveals the Diversity of p53-Dependent Responses to Cell-Cycle Defects. McKinley KL, Cheeseman IM. Dev Cell. 2017 Feb 27;40(4):405-420.e2. doi: 10.1016/j.devcel.2017.01.012. Epub 2017 Feb 16. PubMed 28216383.
Backbone
  Vector backbone: pLenti-sgRNA
  Backbone manufacturer: Eric Lander & David Sabatini labs (Addgene plasmid #71409)
  Backbone size w/o insert (bp): 9151
  Vector type: Lentiviral, CRISPR
  Selectable markers: Puromycin
Growth in bacteria
  Bacterial resistance: Ampicillin, 100 μg/mL
  Growth temperature: 37°C
  Growth strain: NEB Stable
  Copy number: Unknown
Gene/Insert
  Gene/Insert name: DYNLT3 (Guide Designation B4.5) (alt name: pKMKO series)
  gRNA/shRNA sequence: CACCgCCACTATGCTTGCAGTCCAC
  Species: H. sapiens (human)
  Promoter: U6
  Cloning method: Restriction Enzyme; 5′ cloning site BsmBI (destroyed during cloning); 3′ cloning site BsmBI (destroyed during cloning)
  Sequencing primers: 5′ hU6-F (5'-GAGGGCCTATTTCCCATGATT-3'); 3′ EF1a-R (5'-CACGGCGACTACTGCACTTA-3')
Terms and licenses: Academic/Nonprofit Terms; Industry Terms: Not Available to Industry
Depositor comments: Please note that gRNA target sequence listed is not strictly the 20nt spacer sequence, but also contains the 5' BsmBI overhang. For more information about knockout human cell lines generated using this plasmid, please see http://cellcycleknockouts.wi.mit.edu/ .
How to cite: DYNLT3 B4.5 gRNA was a gift from Iain Cheeseman (Addgene plasmid # 90671 ; http://n2t.net/addgene:90671 ; RRID:Addgene_90671)
